Addgene plasmid #210266: mCherry-NIP45 wt
Purpose: Inducible expression of N-terminally mCherry-tagged NIP45 wt resistant to siRNA. Use with Flp-In T-Rex system.
Depositing lab: Niels Mailand. Depositing organization: University of Copenhagen. Publication: The SUMO-NIP45 pathway processes toxic DNA catenanes to prevent mitotic failure. Hertz EPT, Vega IA, Kruse T, Wang Y, Hendriks IA, Bizard AH, Eugui-Anta A, Hay RT, Nielsen ML, Nilsson J, Hickson ID, Mailand N. Nat Struct Mol Biol. 2023 Jul 20. doi: 10.1038/s41594-023-01045-0. PubMed 37474739.
Backbone
  Vector backbone: pcDNA5/FRT/TO/mCherry-N
  Backbone manufacturer: Invitrogen
  Vector type: Mammalian Expression
  Selectable markers: Hygromycin ; Blasticidin
Growth in bacteria
  Bacterial resistance: Ampicillin, 100 μg/mL
  Growth temperature: 37°C
  Growth strain: DH5alpha
  Copy number: High Copy
Gene/Insert
  Gene/Insert name: NIP45 wt siRES
  Species: Synthetic
  Mutation: siRES
  Entrez Gene: NFATC2IP (a.k.a. ESC2, NIP45, RAD60)
  Promoter: CMV/TetO2
  Tag / fusion protein: mCherry (N terminal on backbone)
  Cloning method: Restriction Enzyme; 5′ cloning site KpnI (not destroyed); 3′ cloning site NotI (not destroyed)
  Sequencing primers: 5′ CMV-F; 3′ BGH-R
Terms and licenses: Academic/Nonprofit Terms; Industry Terms: Not Available to Industry
How to cite: mCherry-NIP45 wt was a gift from Niels Mailand (Addgene plasmid # 210266 ; http://n2t.net/addgene:210266 ; RRID:Addgene_210266)
