[The description below was written by a language model from this plasmid's Addgene catalogue record and pLannotate feature annotations shown in this document.]
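Description:
mCherry-NIP45 wt is a mammalian expression plasmid built on pcDNA5/FRT/TO/mCherry-N, an Invitrogen Flp-In T-REx backbone carrying an N-terminal mCherry. It is a 7,052 nt construct propagated in E. coli at high copy from a ColE1/pUC-type origin with ampicillin selection through the β-lactamase gene. The feature table also picks up an f1 ori fragment and lac regulatory remnants that are backbone carry-over.

The expression cassette consists of the CMV enhancer and promoter followed by tet operator sequences. The annotation software labels these as PLtetO-1 and TRE3GV fragments, but they correspond to the CMV/TetO2 promoter named in the record. This promoter drives an mCherry coding sequence fused upstream of NIP45 (human NFATC2IP), terminated by the bGH polyadenylation signal. The insert was cloned between KpnI and NotI and is listed as synthetic, wild type in protein terms but carrying changes that make the transcript resistant to siRNA; the record does not specify these changes. In cells expressing the Tet repressor, the operators keep the promoter silent until tetracycline or doxycycline is added.

Adjacent to the cassette is an FRT site placed directly upstream of a hygromycin resistance gene with an SV40 poly(A) signal. Flp-mediated recombination into the FRT landing site of a Flp-In T-REx host line inserts the plasmid at a single defined locus and, in this system, activates hygromycin resistance. The blasticidin listed as a second marker normally maintains the host line's Tet repressor, and no blasticidin gene is annotated on this plasmid. The construct suits the generation of isogenic, inducible cell lines for complementation after knockdown of endogenous NIP45, with red fluorescence for tracking the protein. The associated study concerns the SUMO-NIP45 pathway in processing DNA catenanes.
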