Features (pLannotate 1.2.2; 22 found; start..end, strand, type, name):
    649..696     -  protein_bind   FRT: FLP-mediated recombination occurs in the 8-bp core sequence TCTAGAAA (Turan and Bode, 2011). FLP recombinase from the Saccharomyces cerevisiae 2μ plasmid
    701..934     -  rep_origin     f1 ori (fragment) (sequence partly withheld): f1 bacteriophage origin of replication; arrow indicates direction of (+) strand synthesis
    955..976     -  promoter       SV40 promoter (fragment): SV40 enhancer and early promoter
    980..1204    -  polyA_signal   bGH poly(A) signal: bovine growth hormone polyadenylation signal
   1258..2514    -  CDS            NFATC2IP: NF2IP_HUMAN - Also known as NIP45. Experimental evidence at protein level: Swiss-Prot protein existence level 1. In T-helper 2 (Th2) cells, regulates the magnitude of NFAT- driven transcription of a specific subset of cytokine genes, including IL3, IL4, IL5 and IL13, but not IL2. Recruits PRMT1 to the IL4 promoter; this leads to enhancement of histone H4 'Arg-3'-methylation and facilitates subsequent histone acetylation at the IL4 locus, thus promotes robust cytokine expression (By similarity). Down-regulates formation of poly-SUMO chains by UBE2I/UBC9 (By similarity). From Homo sapiens (Human
   2521..3228    -  CDS            mCherry: mCherry is a basic (constitutively fluorescent) red fluorescent protein published in 2004, derived from Discosoma sp.. It is reported to be a very rapidly-maturing monomer with low acid sensitivity.
   3313..3346    -  promoter       TRE3GV promoter (fragment): 3rd-generation Tet-responsive promoter that can be activated by binding of Tet-On® 3G, optimized for retroviral and lentiviral vectors
   3354..3373    -  promoter       PLtetO-1 promoter (fragment): modified phage lambda PL promoter with tet operator sites (Lutz and Bujard, 1997)
   3375..3394    -  promoter       PLtetO-1 promoter (fragment): modified phage lambda PL promoter with tet operator sites (Lutz and Bujard, 1997)
   3396..3599    -  promoter       CMV promoter: human cytomegalovirus (CMV) immediate early promoter
   3600..3979    -  enhancer       CMV enhancer: human cytomegalovirus immediate early enhancer
   4134..4186    +  misc_feature   bom (fragment): basis of mobility region from pBR322
   4245..4349    +  promoter       AmpR promoter: bla
   4350..5210    +  CDS            AmpR: β-lactamase; bla; confers resistance to ampicillin, carbenicillin, and related antibiotics
   5381..5969    +  rep_origin     ori: high-copy-number ColE1/pMB1/pBR322/pUC origin of replication
   6152..6244    +  CDS            lacI (fragment): lac repressor; lacI; The lac repressor binds to the lac operator to inhibit transcription in E. coli. This inhibition can be relieved by adding lactose or isopropyl-β-D-thiogalactopyranoside (IPTG).
   6257..6278    +  protein_bind   CAP binding site: CAP binding activates transcription in the presence of cAMP. E. coli catabolite activator protein
   6293..6323    +  promoter       lac promoter: promoter for the E. coli lac operon
   6331..6347    +  protein_bind   lac operator: The lac repressor binds to the lac operator to inhibit transcription in E. coli. This inhibition can be relieved by adding lactose or isopropyl-β-D-thiogalactopyranoside (IPTG). lac repressor encoded by lacI
   6420..6541    -  polyA_signal   SV40 poly(A) signal: SV40 polyadenylation signal
   6536..6661    -  CDS            ble (fragment): BLE_KLEPN - Experimental evidence at protein level: Swiss-Prot protein existence level 1. Binding protein with a strong affinity to the bleomycin family of antibiotics. Binds to CL990; an antimitotic-antibiotic compound. From Klebsiella pneumoniae.
   6671..641     -  CDS            HygR (across the origin): aminoglycoside phosphotransferase from E. coli; aph(4)-Ia; confers resistance to hygromycin
>Addgene plasmid #210266 | mCherry-NIP45 wt | addgene full sequence | sequence record 416602 | Addgene NGS Result
ATGACCGCTGTTATGCGGCCATTGTCCGTCAGGACATTGTTGGAGCCGAAATCCGCGTGCACGAGGTGCC
GGACTTCGGGGCAGTCCTCGGCCCAAAGCATCAGCTCATCGAGAGCCTGCGCGACGGACGCACTGACGGT
GTCGTCCATCACAGTTTGCCAGTGATACACATGGGGATCAGCAATCGCGCATATGAAATCACGCCATGTA
GTGTATTGACCGATTCCTTGCGGTCCGAATGGGCCGAACCCGCTCGTCTGGCTAAGATCGGCCGCAGCGA
TCGCATCCATGGCCTCCGCGACCGGCTGCAGAACAGCGGGCAGTTCGGTTTCAGGCAGGTCTTGCAACGT
GACACCCTGTGCACGGCGGGAGATGCAATAGGTCAGGCTCTCGCTGAATTCCCCAATGTCAAGCACTTCC
GGAATCGGGAGCGCGGCCGATGCAAAGTGCCGATAAACATAACGATCTTTGTAGAAACCATCGGCGCAGC
TATTTACCCGCAGGACATATCCACGCCCTCCTACATCGAAGCTGAAAGCACGAGATTCTTCGCCCTCCGA
GAGCTGCATCAGGTCGGAGACGCTGTCGAACTTTTCGATCAGAAACTTCTCGACAGACGTCGCGGTGAGT
TCAGGCTTTTTGGCCAAGGAAGTTCCTATACTTTCTAGAGAATAGGAACTTCGGAATAGGAACTTCTAGG
TACGTGAACCATCACCCT
[91 nt withheld, positions 719-809]
G
[124 nt withheld, positions 811-934]
GGGGATACCCCCTAGAGCCCCAGCTGGTTCTTTCCGCCTCAGAAGCCATAGAGCCCACCGCATCCCCAGC
ATGCCTGCTATTGTCTTCCCAATCCTCCCCCTTGCTGTCCTGCCCCACCCCACCCCCCAGAATAGAATGA
CACCTACTCAGACAATGCGATGCAATTTCCTCATTTTATTAGGAAAGGACAGTGGGAGTGGCACCTTCCA
GGGTCAAGGAAGGCACGGGGGAGGGGCAAACAACAGATGGCTGGCAACTAGAAGGCACAGTCGAGGCTGA
TCAGCGGGTTTAAACGGGCCCTCTAGACTCGAGCGGCCGCTCAGCCCCAGACCTCAATGAGGTCCCCAGA
TTCCATGCCCAGGTCAGCTGGCAGCTCCCTGCCTGAAAGCTTTGTCCCATCAAAGAAGAAGGAGAGCTTC
CGTCCCGACAGTCCCATGGCCTCCTCATAGTGGGACATGAGGGTCTTTAGAGGGGAATCTCGAGACAGTG
AGACTTCCAGTGTCTGGTGTTTCTCCTTTCCCTGCACCCGGAGCTGGAGCTGTTGGGACGTCTCTGTGGC
CTCTGGAGAACTTGTTAGTACCACACAGTCAATGATGTCAGCCACTCCGAGCTTTAGGGTCCTGGGAGTG
GCAGTAGGTGATAGCTCTGTCTCTCCAAAAAGCAAAAGGATCCTGCTTGGGGACACCCCAAGGTGGGTGG
CCATGTGGTCCACCACACTCTGCAGGGGCTCCGACATCCTGAGGGGCAATCTGACCAGGTCAGCCCGGCA
ACGGATTTTGAGTGGGAAGAGTCGGGGGGTCTCTGGGAGGGTGGGCCCTTCCACCAAGACCACTTCATCC
TCTTGGCCCTGTTGCTCTTGACCCTGAGGTGGCTTGGGGCTCAGACAGGAACGGAGATCCTGGAGGCGCT
TGTTCACCTCACTTAACTTCTTGAGTGCCCGAGTATGGGTTCGAGACTTCGTTCTTGGTGAAGGTGGGGA
CAGAGGAGAGTTGTCCAGATCCAGAAACTCTGTCTTTTTCTTCTCCTCCTTGTCTTTTGTTCGAAGCTTT
GTCTTCCAGGGAGAGCCTGGTGATGGGGAGCCCTCATGGTAGAGACCACTCGAATCTGCCAGCTCTGCCT
CTTCCTCATCCCCTGGAGGGTAGAGTTTCAGGAGGGATAGATCATCAGGAATGAGACGGAGACTGCTTTT
AACCTTCCCCGAGTACACCGGAACCAGCGGCGCCTCCCCCGGATCCAGCACCAGCCGCCGCCGCCGCCTG
ACCGGCTCCCGCGGGGGTCCTGCGGGCCGCCTGTCCTCCCCTTCGCTGTCACTGTTGCTGTTATCCCGGG
ACGCGACCGGCCCCGGGGGCTCCGGGGGCTCCACCTCAACCTCGTCCGCGGCACCGCGAGCGGTGGCGAC
CTCCAGAATTTCCTCATCGCTGTCGGTGACCAAGTCCACAGACACTACGTCCAGCGTGCCCCGGGATGGA
GACCGCTGGGCCCGAGGACGCCGGCCCCGACCGCCCCAGCCGCCCCGACCCCCTCGGCCGGCACCGCTAC
CTCCGGACCAGCGGCCCCGCTTCCCCACAGGCTCCGCCATGGTACCCTTGTACAGCTCGTCCATGCCGCC
GGTGGAGTGGCGGCCCTCGGCGCGTTCGTACTGTTCCACGATGGTGTAGTCCTCGTTGTGGGAGGTGATG
TCCAACTTGATGTTGACGTTGTAGGCGCCGGGCAGCTGCACGGGCTTCTTGGCCTTGTAGGTGGTCTTGA
CCTCAGCGTCGTAGTGGCCGCCGTCCTTCAGCTTCAGCCTCTGCTTGATCTCGCCCTTCAGGGCGCCGTC
CTCGGGGTACATCCGCTCGGAGGAGGCCTCCCAGCCCATGGTCTTCTTCTGCATTACGGGGCCGTCGGAG
GGGAAGTTGGTGCCGCGCAGCTTCACCTTGTAGATGAACTCGCCGTCCTGCAGGGAGGAGTCCTGGGTCA
CGGTCACCACGCCGCCGTCCTCGAAGTTCATCACGCGCTCCCACTTGAAGCCCTCGGGGAAGGACAGCTT
CAAGTAGTCGGGGATGTCGGCGGGGTGCTTCACGTAGGCCTTGGAGCCGTACATGAACTGAGGGGACAGG
ATGTCCCAGGCGAAGGGCAGGGGGCCACCCTTGGTCACCTTCAGCTTGGCGGTCTGGGTGCCCTCGTAGG
GGCGGCCCTCGCCCTCGCCCTCGATCTCGAACTCGTGGCCGTTCACGGAGCCCTCCATGTGCACCTTGAA
GCGCATGAACTCCTTGATGATGGCCATGTTATCCTCCTCGCCCTTGCTCACCATGGTGGCTTAAGTTTAA
ACGCTAGAGTCCGGAGGCTGGATCGGTCCCGGTGTCTTCTATGGAGGTCAAAACAGCGTGGATGGCGTCT
CCAGGCGATCTGACGGTTCACTAAACGAGCTCGTCGACGATCTCTATCACTGATAGGGAGATCTCTATCA
CTGATAGGGAGAGCTCTGCTTATATAGACCTCCCACCGTACACGCCTACCGCCCATTTGCGTCAATGGGG
CGGAGTTGTTACGACATTTTGGAAAGTCCCGTTGATTTTGGTGCCAAAACAAACTCCCATTGACGTCAAT
GGGGTGGAGACTTGGAAATCCCCGTGAGTCAAACCGCTATCCACGCCCATTGATGTACTGCCAAAACCGC
ATCACCATGGTAATAGCGATGACTAATACGTAGATGTACTGCCAAGTAGGAAAGTCCCATAAGGTCATGT
ACTGGGCATAATGCCAGGCGGGCCATTTACCGTCATTGACGTCAATAGGGGGCGTACTTGGCATATGATA
CACTTGATGTACTGCCAAGTGGGCAGTTTACCGTAAATACTCCACCCATTGACGTCAATGGAAAGTCCCT
ATTGGCGTTACTATGGGAACATACGTCATTATTGACGTCAATGGGCGGGGGTCGTTGGGCGGTCAGCCAG
GCGGGCCATTTACCGTAAGTTATGTAACGCGGAACTCCATATATGGGCTATGAACTAATGACCCCGTAAT
TGATTACTATTAATAACTAGTCAATAATCAATGTCAACGCGTATATCTGGCCCGTACATCGCGAAGCAGC
GCAAAACGCCTAACCCTAAGCAGATTCTTCATGCAATTGTCGGTCAAGCCTTGCCTTGTTGTAGCTTAAA
TTTTGCTCGCGCACTACTCAGCGACCTCCAACACACAAGCAGGGAGCAGATACTGGCTTAACTATGCGGC
ATCAGAGCAGATTGTACTGAGAGTGCACCATAGGGGATCGGGAGATCTCCCGATCCGTCGACGTCAGGTG
GCACTTTTCGGGGAAATGTGCGCGGAACCCCTATTTGTTTATTTTTCTAAATACATTCAAATATGTATCC
GCTCATGAGACAATAACCCTGATAAATGCTTCAATAATATTGAAAAAGGAAGAGTATGAGTATTCAACAT
TTCCGTGTCGCCCTTATTCCCTTTTTTGCGGCATTTTGCCTTCCTGTTTTTGCTCACCCAGAAACGCTGG
TGAAAGTAAAAGATGCTGAAGATCAGTTGGGTGCACGAGTGGGTTACATCGAACTGGATCTCAACAGCGG
TAAGATCCTTGAGAGTTTTCGCCCCGAAGAACGTTTTCCAATGATGAGCACTTTTAAAGTTCTGCTATGT
GGCGCGGTATTATCCCGTATTGACGCCGGGCAAGAGCAACTCGGTCGCCGCATACACTATTCTCAGAATG
ACTTGGTTGAGTACTCACCAGTCACAGAAAAGCATCTTACGGATGGCATGACAGTAAGAGAATTATGCAG
TGCTGCCATAACCATGAGTGATAACACTGCGGCCAACTTACTTCTGACAACGATCGGAGGACCGAAGGAG
CTAACCGCTTTTTTGCACAACATGGGGGATCATGTAACTCGCCTTGATCGTTGGGAACCGGAGCTGAATG
AAGCCATACCAAACGACGAGCGTGACACCACGATGCCTGTAGCAATGGCAACAACGTTGCGCAAACTATT
AACTGGCGAACTACTTACTCTAGCTTCCCGGCAACAATTAATAGACTGGATGGAGGCGGATAAAGTTGCA
GGACCACTTCTGCGCTCGGCCCTTCCGGCTGGCTGGTTTATTGCTGATAAATCTGGAGCCGGTGAGCGTG
GGTCTCGCGGTATCATTGCAGCACTGGGGCCAGATGGTAAGCCCTCCCGTATCGTAGTTATCTACACGAC
GGGGAGTCAGGCAACTATGGATGAACGAAATAGACAGATCGCTGAGATAGGTGCCTCACTGATTAAGCAT
TGGTAACTGTCAGACCAAGTTTACTCATATATACTTTAGATTGATTTAAAACTTCATTTTTAATTTAAAA
GGATCTAGGTGAAGATCCTTTTTGATAATCTCATGACCAAAATCCCTTAACGTGAGTTTTCGTTCCACTG
AGCGTCAGACCCCGTAGAAAAGATCAAAGGATCTTCTTGAGATCCTTTTTTTCTGCGCGTAATCTGCTGC
TTGCAAACAAAAAAACCACCGCTACCAGCGGTGGTTTGTTTGCCGGATCAAGAGCTACCAACTCTTTTTC
CGAAGGTAACTGGCTTCAGCAGAGCGCAGATACCAAATACTGTTCTTCTAGTGTAGCCGTAGTTAGGCCA
CCACTTCAAGAACTCTGTAGCACCGCCTACATACCTCGCTCTGCTAATCCTGTTACCAGTGGCTGCTGCC
AGTGGCGATAAGTCGTGTCTTACCGGGTTGGACTCAAGACGATAGTTACCGGATAAGGCGCAGCGGTCGG
GCTGAACGGGGGGTTCGTGCACACAGCCCAGCTTGGAGCGAACGACCTACACCGAACTGAGATACCTACA
GCGTGAGCTATGAGAAAGCGCCACGCTTCCCGAAGGGAGAAAGGCGGACAGGTATCCGGTAAGCGGCAGG
GTCGGAACAGGAGAGCGCACGAGGGAGCTTCCAGGGGGAAACGCCTGGTATCTTTATAGTCCTGTCGGGT
TTCGCCACCTCTGACTTGAGCGTCGATTTTTGTGATGCTCGTCAGGGGGGCGGAGCCTATGGAAAAACGC
CAGCAACGCGGCCTTTTTACGGTTCCTGGCCTTTTGCTGGCCTTTTGCTCACATGTTCTTTCCTGCGTTA
TCCCCTGATTCTGTGGATAACCGTATTACCGCCTTTGAGTGAGCTGATACCGCTCGCCGCAGCCGAACGA
CCGAGCGCAGCGAGTCAGTGAGCGAGGAAGCGGAAGAGCGCCCAATACGCAAACCGCCTCTCCCCGCGCG
TTGGCCGATTCATTAATGCAGCTGGCACGACAGGTTTCCCGACTGGAAAGCGGGCAGTGAGCGCAACGCA
ATTAATGTGAGTTAGCTCACTCATTAGGCACCCCAGGCTTTACACTTTATGCTTCCGGCTCGTATGTTGT
GTGGAATTGTGAGCGGATAACAATTTCACACAGGAAACAGCTATGACCATGATTACGCCAAGCTCTAGCT
AGAGGTCGACGGTATACAGACATGATAAGATACATTGATGAGTTTGGACAAACCACAACTAGAATGCAGT
GAAAAAAATGCTTTATTTGTGAAATTTGTGATGCTATTGCTTTATTTGTAACCATTATAAGCTGCAATAA
ACAAGTTGGGGTGGGCGAAGAACTCCAGCATGAGATCCCCGCGCTGGAGGATCATCCAGCCGGCGTCCCG
GAAAACGATTCCGAAGCCCAACCTTTCATAGAAGGCGGCGGTGGAATCGAAATCTCGTAGTACGTGCTAT
TCCTTTGCCCTCGGACGAGTGCTGGGGCGTCGGTTTCCACTATCGGCGAGTACTTCTACACAGCCATCGG
TCCAGACGGCCGCGCTTCTGCGGGCGATTTGTGTACGCCCGACAGTCCCGGCTCCGGATCGGACGATTGC
GTCGCATCGACCCTGCGCCCAAGCTGCATCATCGAAATTGCCGTCAACCAAGCTCTGATAGAGTTGGTCA
AGACCAATGCGGAGCATATACGCCCGGAGCCGCGGCGATCCTGCAAGCTCCGGATGCCTCCGCTCGAAGT
AGCGCGTCTGCTGCTCCATACAAGCCAACCACGGCCTCCAGAAGAAGATGTTGGCGACCTCGTATTGGGA
ATCCCCGAACATCGCCTCGCTCCAGTCA
